>Addgene plasmid #166978 | pTJV1Sc-rpoB | addgene full sequence | sequence record 331328 | Addgene NGS Result
GGTCTGCTATGTGGTGCTATCTGACTTTTTGCTGTTCAGCAGTTCCTGCCCTCTGATTTTCCAGTCTGAC
CACTTCGGATTATCCCGTGACAGGTCATTCAGACTGGCTAATGCACCCAGTAAGGCAGCGGTATCATCAA
CGGGGTCTGACGCTCAGTGGAACGAAAACTCACGTTAAGGGATTTTGGTCATGAGATTATCAGCTTTCGC
TAAGGATGATTTCTGGAATTCTTCCCTATCAGTGATAGAGATTGACATCCCTATCAGTGATAGAGATACT
GAGCACTGTCCAATCGAAACCCCTGAGTTTTAGAGCTAGAAATAGCAAGTTAAAATAAGGCTAGTCCGTT
ATCAACTTGAAAAAGTGGCACCGAGTCGGTGCTTTTTTTGAAGCTTGGGCCCGAACAAAAACTCATCTCA
GAAGAGGATCTGAATAGCGCCGTCGACCATCATCATCATCATCATTGAGTTTAAACGGTCTCCAGCTTGG
CTGTTTTGGCGGATGAGAGAAGATTTTCAGCCTGATACAGATTAAATCAGAACGCAGAAGCGGTCTGATA
AAACAGAATTTGCCTGGCGGCAGTAGCGCGGTGGTCCCACCTGACCCCATGCCGAACTCAGAAGTGAAAC
GCCGTAGCGCCGATGGTAGTGTGGGGTCTCCCCATGCGAGAGTAGGGAACTGCCAGGCATCAAATAAAAC
GAAAGGCTCAGTCGAAAGACTGGGCCTTTCGTTTTATCTGTTGTTTGTCGGTGAACTGGATCCTTACTCG
AGTCTAGACTGCAGGCGGATCTTCACCTAGATCCTTTTAAATTAAAAATGAAGTTTTAAATCAATCTAAA
GTATATATGAGTAAACTTGGTCTGCTGACAGGACATTATTTGCCGACTACCTTGGTGATCTCGCCTTTCA
CGTAGTGGACAAATTCTTCCAACTGATCTGCGCGCGAGGCCAAGCGATCTTCTTCTTGTCCAAGATAAGC
CTGTCTAGCTTCAAGTATGACGGGCTGATACTGGGCCGGCAGGCGCTCCATTGCCCAGTCGGCAGCGACA
TCCTTCGGCGCGATTTTGCCGGTTACTGCGCTGTACCAAATGCGGGACAACGTAAGCACTACATTTCGCT
CATCGCCAGCCCAGTCGGGCGGCGAGTTCCATAGCGTTAAGGTTTCATTTAGCGCCTCAAATAGATCCTG
TTCAGGAACCGGATCAAAGAGTTCCTCCGCCGCTGGACCTACCAAGGCAACGCTATGTTCTCTTGCTTTT
GTCAGCAAGATAGCCAGATCAATGTCGATCGTGGCTGGCTCGAAGATACCTGCAAGAATGTCATTGCGCT
GCCATTCTCCAAATTGCAGTTCGCGCTTAGCTGGATAACGCCACGGAATGATGTCGTCGTGCACAACAAT
GGTGACTTCTACAGCGCGGAGAATCTCGCTCTCTCCAGGGGAAGCCGAAGTTTCCAAAAGGTCGTTGATC
AAAGCTCGCCGCGTTGTTTCATCAAGCCTTACGGTCACCGTAACCAGCAAATCAATATCACTGTGTGGCT
TCAGGCCGCCATCCACTGCGGAGCCGTACAAATGTACGGCCAGCAACGTCGGTTCGAGATGGCGCTCGAT
GACGCCAACTACCTCTGATAGTTGAGTCGATACTTCGGCGATCACCGCTTCCCTCATACTCTTCCTTTTT
CAATATTATTGAAGCATTTATCAGGGTTATTGTCTCATGAGCGGATACATATTTGAATGTATTTAGAAAA
ATAAACAAATAGCTAGCTCACTCGGTCGCTACCAGGGTTATTGTCTCATGAGCGGATACATATTTGAATG
TATTTAGAAAAATAAACAAATAGGGGTTCAGCGCACATTTCCCCGAAAAGTGCCACCTGCTTACGTGCCG
ATCAACGTCTCATTTTCGCCAGATATCGACGTCTAAGAAACCATTATTATCATGACATTAACCTATAAAA
ATAGGCGTATCACGAGGCCCTTTCGTCATAGGCGTATCACGAGGCCCTTTCGTCATAGGCGTATCACGAG
GCAGAATTTCAGATAAAAAAAATCCTTAGCTTTCGCTAAGGATGATTTCTGGAATTCGCGGCCGCTTCTA
GAGTTGACAGCTAGCTCAGTCCTAGGTATGGTGCTTAATTAAATGCGCACCCTTAGCGAGAGGTTTATCA
TTAAGGTCAACCTCTGGATGTTGTTTCGGCATCCTGCATTGAATCTGAGTTACTGTCTGTTTTCCTGCAC
CCGACTCACTACGGTCGCGTATGTCCAATCGAAACCTTGGAAGGTCCGAACATCGGTCTGATCAACTCTC
TGTCCGTCAGGAAACCCGTTTTTTCTGACGTAAGGGTGCGCAACTTTCATGAAATCCGCTGAATATTTGA
ACACTTTTAGATTGAGAAATCTCGGCCTACCTGTCATGAACAATTTGCATGACATGTCTAAGGCGACTCG
CATATCTGTTGAAACACTTCGGTTGTTAATCTATACAGCTGATTTTCGCTATAGGATCTACACTGTAGAA
AAGAAAGGCCCAGAGAAGAGAATGAGAACCATTTACCAACCTTCTCGAGAACTTAAAGCCTTACAAGGAT
GGGTTCTACGTAACATTTTAGATAAACTGTCGTCATCTCCTTTTTCTATTGGATTTGAAAAGCACCAATC
TATTTTGAATAATGCTACCCCGCATATTGGGGCAAACTTTATACTGAATATTGATTTGGAGGATTTTTTC
CCAAGTTTAACTGCTAACAAAGTTTTTGGAGTGTTCCATTCTCTTGGTTATAATCGACTAATATCTTCAG
TTTTGACAAAAATATGTTGTTATAAAAATCTGCTACCACAAGGTGCTCCATCATCACCTAAATTAGCTAA
TCTAATATGTTCTAAACTTGATTATCGTATTCAGGGTTATGCAGGTAGTCGGGGCTTGATATATACGAGA
TATGCCGATGACCTCACCTTATCTGCACAGTCTATGAAAAAGGTTGTTAAAGCACGTGATTTTTTATTTT
CTATAATCCCAAGTGAAGGATTGGTTATTAACTCAAAAAAAACTTGTATTAGTGGGCCTCGTAGTCAGAG
GAAAGTTACAGGTTTAGTTATTTCACAAGAGAAAGTTGGGATAGGTAGAGAAAAATATAAAGAAATTAGA
GCAAAGATACATCATATATTTTGCGGTAAGTCTTCTGAGATAGAACACGTTAGGGGATGGTTGTCATTTA
TTTTAAGTGTGGATTCAAAAAGCCATAGGAGATTAATAACTTATATTAGCAAATTAGAAAAAAAATATGG
AAAGAACCCTTTAAATAAAGCGAAGACCTAAGGATCCGGTTGATTGGATCCAATTGACAGCTAGCTCAGT
CCTAGGTATCATTGGATCCAATTATAAGGAGGTAACGAATGAGTACTGCACTCGCAACGCTGGCTGGGAA
GCTGGCTGAACGTGTCGGCATGGATTCTGTCGACCCACAGGAACTGATCACCACTCTTCGCCAGACGGCA
TTTAAAGGTGATGCCAGCGATGCGCAGTTCATCGCATTACTGATCGTTGCCAACCAGTACGGCCTTAATC
CGTGGACGAAAGAAATTTACGCCTTTCCTGATAAGCAGAATGGCATCGTTCCGGTGGTGGGCGTTGATGG
CTGGTCCCGCATCATCAATGAAAACCAGCAGTTTGATGGCATGGACTTTGAGCAGGACAATGAATCCTGT
ACATGCCGGATTTACCGCAAGGACCGTAATCATCCGATCTGCGTTACCGAATGGATGGATGAATGCCGCC
GCGAACCATTCAAAACTCGCGAAGGCAGAGAAATCACGGGGCCGTGGCAGTCGCATCCCAAACGGATGTT
ACGTCATAAAGCCATGATTCAGTGTGCCCGTCTGGCCTTCGGATTTGCTGGTATCTATGACAAGGATGAA
GCCGAGCGCATTGTCGAAAATACTGCATACACTGCAGAACGTCAGCCGGAACGCGACATCACTCCGGTTA
ACGATGAAACCATGCAGGAGATTAACACTCTGCTGATCGCCCTGGATAAAACATGGGATGACGACTTATT
GCCGCTCTGTTCCCAGATATTTCGCCGCGACATTCGTGCATCGTCAGAACTGACACAGGCCGAAGCAGTA
AAAGCTCTTGGATTCCTGAAACAGAAAGCCGCAGAGCAGAAGGTGGCAGCATGAACGCGTGCTAGAGGCA
TCAAATAAAACGAAAGGCTCAGTCGAAAGACTGGGCCTTTCGTTTTATCTGTTGTTTGTCGGTGAACGCT
CTCCTGAGTAGGACAAATCCGCCGCCCTAGACCTAGGGCGTTCGGCTGCGGCGAGCGGTATCAGCTCGAG
TCTAGACTGCAGGCGTAACGGTGAACAGTTGTTCTACTTTTGTTTGTTAGTCTTGATGCTTCACTGATAG
ATACAAGAGCCATAAGAACCTCAGATCCTTCCGTATTTAGCCAGTATGTTCTCTAGTGTGGTTCGTTGTT
TTTGCGTGAGCCATGAGAACGAACCATTGAGATCATACTTACTTTGCATGTCACTCAAAAATTTTGCCTC
AAAACTGGTGAGCTGAATTTTTGCAGTTAAAGCATCGTGTAGTGTTTTTCTTAGTCCGTTATGTAGGTAG
GAATCTGATGTAATGGTTGTTGGTATTTTGTCACCATTCATTTTTATCTGGTTGTTCTCAAGTTCGGTTA
CGAGATCCATTTGTCTATCTAGTTCAACTTGGAAAATCAACGTATCAGTCGGGCGGCCTCGCTTATCAAC
CACCAATTTCATATTGCTGTAAGTGTTTAAATCTTTACTTATTGGTTTCAAAACCCATTGGTTAAGCCTT
TTAAACTCATGGTAGTTATTTTCAAGCATTAACATGAACTTAAATTCATCAAGGCTAATCTCTATATTTG
CCTTGTGAGTTTTCTTTTGTGTTAGTTCTTTTAATAACCACTCATAAATCCTCATAGAGTATTTGTTTTC
AAAAGACTTAACATGTTCCAGATTATATTTTATGAATTTTTTTAACTGGAAAAGATAAGGCAATATCTCT
TCACTAAAAACTAATTCTAATTTTTCGCTTGAGAACTTGGCATAGTTTGTCCACTGGAAAATCTCAAAGC
CTTTAACCAAAGGATTCCTGATTTCCACAGTTCTCGTCATCAGCTCTCTGGTTGCTTTAGCTAATACACC
ATAAGCATTTTCCCTACTGATGTTCATCATCTGAACGTATTGGTTATAAGTGAACGATACCGTCCGTTCT
TTCCTTGTAGGGTTTTCAATCGTGGGGTTGAGTAGTGCCACACAGCATAAAATTAGCTTGGTTTCATGCT
CCGTTAAGTCATAGCGACTAATCGCTAGTTCATTTGCTTTGAAAACAACTAATTCAGACATACATCTCAA
TTGGTCTAGGTGATTTTAATCACTATACCAATTGAGATGGGCTAGTCAATGATAATTACTAGTCCTTTTC
CTTTGAGTTGTGGGTATCTGTAAATTCTGCTAGACCTTTGCTGGAAAACTTGTAAATTCTGCTAGACCCT
CTGTAAATTCCGCTAGACCTTTGTGTGTTTTTTTTGTTTATATTCAAGTGGTTATAATTTATAGAATAAA
GAAAGAATAAAAAAAGATAAAAAGAATAGATCCCAGCCCTGTGTATAACTCACTACTTTAGTCAGTTCCG
CAGTATTACAAAAGGATGTCGCAAACGCTGTTTGCTCCTCTACAAAACAGACCTTAAAACCCTAAAGGCT
TAAGTAGCACCCTCGCAAGCTCGGTTGCGGCCGCAATCGGGCAAATCGCTGAATATTCCTTTTGTCTCCG
ACCATCAGGCACCTGAGTCGCTGTCTTTTTCGTGACATTCAGTTCGCTGCGCTCACGGCTCTGGCAGTGA
ATGGGGGTAAATGGCACTACAGGCGCCTTTTATGGATTCATGCAAGGAAACTACCCATAATACAAGAAAA
GCCCGTCACGGGCTTCTCAGGGCGTTTTATGGCG
Features (pLannotate 1.2.2; 19 found; start..end, strand, type, name):
    202..223     -  terminator     bacterial terminator (fragment): putative bacterial transcription terminator
    233..251     +  protein_bind   tet operator: tetO; bacterial operator O2 for the tetR and tetA genes tetracycline repressor TetR
    257..276     +  promoter       H1-2O2 promoter (fragment): doxycycline-inducible variant of the human H1 RNA promoter (Henriksen et al., 2007)
    307..382     +  misc_RNA       gRNA scaffold: guide RNA scaffold for the Streptococcus pyogenes CRISPR/Cas9 system
    448..465     +  CDS            capTEV™ (fragment): composite tag for in vivo biotinylation, TEV protease cleavage, and 6xHis tagging
    572..687     +  ncRNA          5S rRNA: Accession: RF00001 - 5S ribosomal RNA
    691..737     +  terminator     rrnB T1 terminator: transcription terminator T1 from the E. coli rrnB gene
    876..1667    -  CDS            SmR: aminoglycoside adenylyltransferase (Murphy, 1985); aadA; confers resistance to spectinomycin and streptomycin
   1668..1759    -  promoter       AmpR promoter: bla
   1783..1849    -  promoter       AmpR promoter (fragment): bla
   2036..2079    -  terminator     bacterial terminator: putative bacterial transcription terminator
   2082..2103    +  misc_feature   BioBrick prefix: BioBrick prefix for parts that do not start with "ATG"
   2104..2129    +  promoter       J23119(SpeI) promoter (fragment): bacterial promoter (Registry of Standard Biological Parts BBa J23119) modified to end with an SpeI site
   2359..3318    +  CDS            RT86_ECOLX: Protein predicted: Swiss-Prot protein existence level 4. Participates in the synthesis of a msDNA (a branched RNA linked by a 2',5'-phosphodiester linkage to a single-stranded DNA) of unknown function. The retron transcript serves as primer and template to the reaction, and codes for the RT. From Escherichia coli.
   3344..3369    +  promoter       J23119(SpeI) promoter (fragment): bacterial promoter (Registry of Standard Biological Parts BBa J23119) modified to end with an SpeI site
   3399..4184    +  CDS            Beta: single-stranded DNA binding recombinase in the λ Red system; bet; mediates pairing of a single-stranded DNA with a complementary target
   4202..4288    +  terminator     rrnB T1 terminator: Escherichia coli rrnB; transcription terminator T1 from the E. coli rrnB gene
   4431..5381    -  CDS            Rep101(Ts): temperature-sensitive version of the RepA protein needed for replication with the pSC101 origin (Armstrong et al., 1984); rep101 encoding an A56V mutation
   5429..5651    -  rep_origin     pSC101 ori: low-copy replication origin that requires the Rep101 protein
