[The description below was written by a language model from this plasmid's Addgene catalogue record and pLannotate feature annotations shown in this document.]
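Description:
pTJV1Sc-rpoB is a low-copy bacterial plasmid of about 5.9 kb for retron-mediated in vivo recombineering in Escherichia coli. It was built from the pKDsgRNA backbone after removal of the original lambda exo, bet and gam genes. It replicates from the pSC101 origin with the temperature-sensitive Rep101 (RepA) protein, so it is maintained at a permissive temperature and can in principle be cured by raising the temperature. Selection is by spectinomycin through the aadA aminoglycoside adenylyltransferase, which the annotation places downstream of a bla-type promoter.

The payload has three functional modules. The first is the Ec86 retron, recorded as driven by the constitutive J23101 promoter. The feature table labels the promoter fragment upstream of it as a related J23119-family sequence. It also shows the Ec86 reverse transcriptase reading frame, preceded by an unannotated stretch that presumably holds the retron noncoding RNA region. The reverse transcriptase converts part of the retron transcript into multicopy single-stranded DNA, here engineered to carry an editing template targeting the E. coli rpoB gene. The second module is lambda bet, listed under the VanCC promoter and followed by an rrnB T1 terminator. The Beta single-strand annealing recombinase it encodes pairs the retron-derived ssDNA with its chromosomal target. No vanillate regulator gene is annotated. The third module is an sgRNA cassette, consisting of a tet-operator-containing promoter and an S. pyogenes guide scaffold with terminators. It provides Cas9 counterselection against unedited cells, with Cas9 itself supplied from elsewhere because it is not on this plasmid. The record describes the plasmid as a tool for efficient, iterative genome editing without exogenous oligonucleotides. The specific rpoB mutation introduced is not stated.
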