Addgene plasmid #166978: pTJV1Sc-rpoB
Purpose: Generates ssDNA in vivo targeting E. coli rpoB for recombineering w/ Beta recombinase; temp. sensitive pSC101 ori and sgRNA for Cas9 counterselection; aada for spectinomycin resistance
Depositing lab: Christopher Reisch. Depositing organization: University of Florida. Publication: Efficient and iterative retron-mediated in vivo recombineering in Escherichia coli. Ellington AJ, Reisch CR. Synth Biol (Oxf). 2022 May 3;7(1):ysac007. doi: 10.1093/synbio/ysac007. eCollection 2022. PubMed 35673614.
Backbone
  Vector backbone: pKDsgRNA
  Backbone manufacturer: Reisch et al Sci Rep. 2015 Oct 14;5:15096. doi: 10.10
  Backbone size w/o insert (bp): 3500
  Total vector size (bp): 5900
  Modifications to backbone: removed lambda exo, bet, and gam
  Vector type: Bacterial Expression, CRISPR, Synthetic Biology
Growth in bacteria
  Bacterial resistance: Spectinomycin, 50 μg/mL
  Growth temperature: 30°C
  Growth strain: DH5alpha
  Copy number: Low Copy
Gene/Insert 1
  Gene/Insert name: Ec86 Retron
  Insert size (bp): 1200
  GenBank ID: KM923747.1
  Entrez Gene: ECD_00831 (a.k.a. ECD_00831)
  Promoter: J23101
  Cloning method: Gibson Cloning
  Sequencing primers: 5′ tccccgaaaagtgccacc; 3′ CAACCGGATCCTTAGGTCT
Gene/Insert 2
  Gene/Insert name: lambda bet
  Insert size (bp): 800
  GenBank ID: KM923747.1
  Promoter: VanCC
  Cloning method: Gibson Cloning
  Sequencing primers: 5′ ATTGGATCCAATTGACAGC
Resource information
  A portion of this plasmid was derived from a plasmid made by: Farzadfard et al Science. 2014 Nov 14;346(6211):1256272.
Terms and licenses: Academic/Nonprofit Terms; Industry Terms: Not Available to Industry
How to cite: pTJV1Sc-rpoB was a gift from Christopher Reisch (Addgene plasmid # 166978 ; http://n2t.net/addgene:166978 ; RRID:Addgene_166978)
